Addgene plasmid #237633: pX458_mCherry-TCOF1-gRNA
Purpose: Cas9 from S. pyogenes with 2A-mCherry, gRNA to knock-in msfGFP to TCOF1 locus
Depositing lab: Denes Hnisz. Depositing organization: Max Planck Institute for Molecular Genetics. Publication: Probing condensate microenvironments with a micropeptide killswitch. Zhang Y, Stoppelkamp I, Fernandez-Pernas P, Allram M, Charman M, Magalhaes AP, Piedavent-Salomon M, Sommer G, Sung YC, Meyer K, Grams N, Halko E, Dongre S, Meierhofer D, Malszycki M, Ilik IA, Aktas T, Kraushar ML, Vastenhouw N, Weitzman MD, Grebien F, Niskanen H, Hnisz D. Nature. 2025 Jun 4. doi: 10.1038/s41586-025-09141-5. PubMed 40468084.
Backbone
  Vector backbone: pX458-mCherry
  Vector type: CRISPR
Growth in bacteria
  Bacterial resistance: Ampicillin, 100 μg/mL
  Growth temperature: 37°C
  Growth strain: DH5alpha
  Copy number: High Copy
Gene/Insert
  Gene/Insert name: TCOF1 gRNA
  gRNA/shRNA sequence: Unknown
  Species: H. sapiens (human)
  Entrez Gene: TCOF1 (a.k.a. MFD1, TCS, TCS1, treacle)
  Tag / fusion protein: mCherry (N terminal on insert)
  Cloning method: Restriction Enzyme; 5′ cloning site Unknown (unknown if destroyed)
Terms and licenses: Academic/Nonprofit Terms; Industry Terms: Not Available to Industry
How to cite: pX458_mCherry-TCOF1-gRNA was a gift from Denes Hnisz (Addgene plasmid # 237633 ; http://n2t.net/addgene:237633 ; RRID:Addgene_237633)
