[The description below was written by a language model from this plasmid's Addgene catalogue record and pLannotate feature annotations shown in this document.]
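Description:
pX458_mCherry-TCOF1-gRNA is an all-in-one mammalian CRISPR/Cas9 expression plasmid of about 9.2 kb, built on the pX458-mCherry backbone, a variant of the pX458 design that carries a red rather than green fluorescent reporter. It is propagated in E. coli as a high-copy plasmid through a ColE1/pUC-type origin and selected with ampicillin via the β-lactamase gene. An f1 phage origin and a single AAV2 inverted terminal repeat are also annotated, along with short bom and rop fragments. These are backbone remnants, and one ITR alone would not support AAV packaging.

The plasmid carries two expression units. A human U6 RNA polymerase III promoter drives a single guide RNA made up of a spacer against the human TCOF1 (treacle) locus fused to the S. pyogenes gRNA scaffold. The spacer sequence is listed as unknown in the record, and a second partial scaffold fragment is annotated just downstream. The second unit uses a hybrid promoter (CMV enhancer, chicken β-actin promoter fragment and a hybrid intron) to express full-length S. pyogenes Cas9, which the annotation splits into N- and C-terminal portions. Cas9 is followed by a nucleoplasmin nuclear localization signal, then mCherry, and the unit ends in a bGH polyadenylation signal. According to the stated purpose, mCherry is linked through a 2A peptide, so it is produced as a separate protein marking transfected cells and is not fused to the gRNA insert as the catalogue tag field implies.

The construct is intended to cut the TCOF1 locus in human cells so that msfGFP can be knocked in by homology-directed repair. The donor template is not part of this plasmid. mCherry fluorescence allows Cas9-expressing cells to be identified or sorted.
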