Features (pLannotate 1.2.2; 19 found; start..end, strand, type, name):
      1..241     +  promoter       U6 promoter: RNA polymerase III promoter for human U6 snRNA
    271..346     +  misc_RNA       gRNA scaffold: guide RNA scaffold for the Streptococcus pyogenes CRISPR/Cas9 system
    353..396     +  misc_RNA       gRNA scaffold (fragment): guide RNA scaffold for the Streptococcus pyogenes CRISPR/Cas9 system
    443..728     +  enhancer       CMV enhancer: human cytomegalovirus immediate early enhancer; contains an 18-bp deletion relative to the standard CMV enhancer
    831..964     +  promoter       chicken β-actin promoter (fragment): No description available
    965..1192    +  intron         hybrid intron: hybrid between chicken β-actin (CBA) and minute virus of mice (MMV) introns (Gray et al., 2011)
   1330..2931    +  CDS            Cas9(N): N-terminal portion of Streptococcus pyogenes Cas9 (Zetsche et al., 2015)
   2932..5430    +  CDS            Cas9(C): C-terminal portion of Streptococcus pyogenes Cas9 (Zetsche et al., 2015)
   5431..5478    +  CDS            nucleoplasmin NLS: bipartite nuclear localization signal from nucleoplasmin
   5554..6258    +  CDS            mCherry: mCherry is a basic (constitutively fluorescent) red fluorescent protein published in 2004, derived from Discosoma sp.. It is reported to be a very rapidly-maturing monomer with low acid sensitivity.
   6292..6403    +  polyA_signal   bGH poly(A) signal: bovine growth hormone polyadenylation signal
   6508..6648    +  repeat_region  AAV2 ITR: inverted terminal repeat of adeno-associated virus serotype 2 inverted
   6653..6704    -  misc_feature   bom (fragment): basis of mobility region from pBR322
   6723..7178    +  rep_origin     f1 ori (sequence partly withheld): f1 bacteriophage origin of replication; arrow indicates direction of (+) strand synthesis
   7179..7228    -  misc_feature   bom (fragment): basis of mobility region from pBR322
   7330..7365    -  CDS            rop (fragment): Rop protein, which maintains plasmids at low copy number; rop
   7460..7564    +  promoter       AmpR promoter: bla
   7565..8425    +  CDS            AmpR: β-lactamase; bla; confers resistance to ampicillin, carbenicillin, and related antibiotics
   8596..9184    +  rep_origin     ori: high-copy-number ColE1/pMB1/pBR322/pUC origin of replication
>Addgene plasmid #237633 | pX458_mCherry-TCOF1-gRNA | addgene full sequence | sequence record 471710 | Addgene NGS Result
GAGGGCCTATTTCCCATGATTCCTTCATATTTGCATATACGATACAAGGCTGTTAGAGAGATAATTGGAA
TTAATTTGACTGTAAACACAAAGATATTAGTACAAAATACGTGACGTAGAAAGTAATAATTTCTTGGGTA
GTTTGCAGTTTTAAAATTATGTTTTAAAATGGACTATCATATGCTTACCGTAACTTGAAAGTATTTCGAT
TTCTTGGCTTTATATATCTTGTGGAAAGGACGAAACACCGCGCGAGGTCTAAGGGCGCGAGTTTTAGAGC
TAGAAATAGCAAGTTAAAATAAGGCTAGTCCGTTATCAACTTGAAAAAGTGGCACCGAGTCGGTGCTTTT
TTGTTTTAGAGCTAGAAATAGCAAGTTAAAATAAGGCTAGTCCGTTTTTAGCGCGTGCGCCAATTCTGCA
GACAAATGGCTCTAGAGGTACCCGTTACATAACTTACGGTAAATGGCCCGCCTGGCTGACCGCCCAACGA
CCCCCGCCCATTGACGTCAATAGTAACGCCAATAGGGACTTTCCATTGACGTCAATGGGTGGAGTATTTA
CGGTAAACTGCCCACTTGGCAGTACATCAAGTGTATCATATGCCAAGTACGCCCCCTATTGACGTCAATG
ACGGTAAATGGCCCGCCTGGCATTGTGCCCAGTACATGACCTTATGGGACTTTCCTACTTGGCAGTACAT
CTACGTATTAGTCATCGCTATTACCATGGTCGAGGTGAGCCCCACGTTCTGCTTCACTCTCCCCATCTCC
CCCCCCTCCCCACCCCCAATTTTGTATTTATTTATTTTTTAATTATTTTGTGCAGCGATGGGGGCGAGGG
GCGGGGCGGGGCGAGGCGGAGAGGTGCGGCGGCAGCCAATCAGAGCGGCGCGCTCCGAAAGTTTCCTTTT
ATGGCGAGGCGGCGGCGGCGGCGGCCCTATAAAAAGCGAAGCGCGCGGCGGGCGGGAGTCGCTGCGCGCT
GCCTTCGCCCCGTGCCCCGCTCCGCCGCCGCCTCGCGCCGCCCGCCCCGGCTCTGACTGACCGCGTTACT
CCCACAGGTGAGCGGGCGGGACGGCCCTTCTCCTCCGGGCTGTAATTAGCTGAGCAAGAGGTAAGGGTTT
AAGGGATGGTTGGTTGGTGGGGTATTAATGTTTAATTACCTGGAGCACCTGCCTGAAATCACTTTTTTTC
AGGTTGGACCGGTGCCACCATGGACTATAAGGACCACGACGGAGACTACAAGGATCATGATATTGATTAC
AAAGACGATGACGATAAGATGGCCCCAAAGAAGAAGCGGAAGGTCGGTATCCACGGAGTCCCAGCAGCCG
ACAAGAAGTACAGCATCGGCCTGGACATCGGCACCAACTCTGTGGGCTGGGCCGTGATCACCGACGAGTA
CAAGGTGCCCAGCAAGAAATTCAAGGTGCTGGGCAACACCGACCGGCACAGCATCAAGAAGAACCTGATC
GGAGCCCTGCTGTTCGACAGCGGCGAAACAGCCGAGGCCACCCGGCTGAAGAGAACCGCCAGAAGAAGAT
ACACCAGACGGAAGAACCGGATCTGCTATCTGCAAGAGATCTTCAGCAACGAGATGGCCAAGGTGGACGA
CAGCTTCTTCCACAGACTGGAAGAGTCCTTCCTGGTGGAAGAGGATAAGAAGCACGAGCGGCACCCCATC
TTCGGCAACATCGTGGACGAGGTGGCCTACCACGAGAAGTACCCCACCATCTACCACCTGAGAAAGAAAC
TGGTGGACAGCACCGACAAGGCCGACCTGCGGCTGATCTATCTGGCCCTGGCCCACATGATCAAGTTCCG
GGGCCACTTCCTGATCGAGGGCGACCTGAACCCCGACAACAGCGACGTGGACAAGCTGTTCATCCAGCTG
GTGCAGACCTACAACCAGCTGTTCGAGGAAAACCCCATCAACGCCAGCGGCGTGGACGCCAAGGCCATCC
TGTCTGCCAGACTGAGCAAGAGCAGACGGCTGGAAAATCTGATCGCCCAGCTGCCCGGCGAGAAGAAGAA
TGGCCTGTTCGGAAACCTGATTGCCCTGAGCCTGGGCCTGACCCCCAACTTCAAGAGCAACTTCGACCTG
GCCGAGGATGCCAAACTGCAGCTGAGCAAGGACACCTACGACGACGACCTGGACAACCTGCTGGCCCAGA
TCGGCGACCAGTACGCCGACCTGTTTCTGGCCGCCAAGAACCTGTCCGACGCCATCCTGCTGAGCGACAT
CCTGAGAGTGAACACCGAGATCACCAAGGCCCCCCTGAGCGCCTCTATGATCAAGAGATACGACGAGCAC
CACCAGGACCTGACCCTGCTGAAAGCTCTCGTGCGGCAGCAGCTGCCTGAGAAGTACAAAGAGATTTTCT
TCGACCAGAGCAAGAACGGCTACGCCGGCTACATTGACGGCGGAGCCAGCCAGGAAGAGTTCTACAAGTT
CATCAAGCCCATCCTGGAAAAGATGGACGGCACCGAGGAACTGCTCGTGAAGCTGAACAGAGAGGACCTG
CTGCGGAAGCAGCGGACCTTCGACAACGGCAGCATCCCCCACCAGATCCACCTGGGAGAGCTGCACGCCA
TTCTGCGGCGGCAGGAAGATTTTTACCCATTCCTGAAGGACAACCGGGAAAAGATCGAGAAGATCCTGAC
CTTCCGCATCCCCTACTACGTGGGCCCTCTGGCCAGGGGAAACAGCAGATTCGCCTGGATGACCAGAAAG
AGCGAGGAAACCATCACCCCCTGGAACTTCGAGGAAGTGGTGGACAAGGGCGCTTCCGCCCAGAGCTTCA
TCGAGCGGATGACCAACTTCGATAAGAACCTGCCCAACGAGAAGGTGCTGCCCAAGCACAGCCTGCTGTA
CGAGTACTTCACCGTGTATAACGAGCTGACCAAAGTGAAATACGTGACCGAGGGAATGAGAAAGCCCGCC
TTCCTGAGCGGCGAGCAGAAAAAGGCCATCGTGGACCTGCTGTTCAAGACCAACCGGAAAGTGACCGTGA
AGCAGCTGAAAGAGGACTACTTCAAGAAAATCGAGTGCTTCGACTCCGTGGAAATCTCCGGCGTGGAAGA
TCGGTTCAACGCCTCCCTGGGCACATACCACGATCTGCTGAAAATTATCAAGGACAAGGACTTCCTGGAC
AATGAGGAAAACGAGGACATTCTGGAAGATATCGTGCTGACCCTGACACTGTTTGAGGACAGAGAGATGA
TCGAGGAACGGCTGAAAACCTATGCCCACCTGTTCGACGACAAAGTGATGAAGCAGCTGAAGCGGCGGAG
ATACACCGGCTGGGGCAGGCTGAGCCGGAAGCTGATCAACGGCATCCGGGACAAGCAGTCCGGCAAGACA
ATCCTGGATTTCCTGAAGTCCGACGGCTTCGCCAACAGAAACTTCATGCAGCTGATCCACGACGACAGCC
TGACCTTTAAAGAGGACATCCAGAAAGCCCAGGTGTCCGGCCAGGGCGATAGCCTGCACGAGCACATTGC
CAATCTGGCCGGCAGCCCCGCCATTAAGAAGGGCATCCTGCAGACAGTGAAGGTGGTGGACGAGCTCGTG
AAAGTGATGGGCCGGCACAAGCCCGAGAACATCGTGATCGAAATGGCCAGAGAGAACCAGACCACCCAGA
AGGGACAGAAGAACAGCCGCGAGAGAATGAAGCGGATCGAAGAGGGCATCAAAGAGCTGGGCAGCCAGAT
CCTGAAAGAACACCCCGTGGAAAACACCCAGCTGCAGAACGAGAAGCTGTACCTGTACTACCTGCAGAAT
GGGCGGGATATGTACGTGGACCAGGAACTGGACATCAACCGGCTGTCCGACTACGATGTGGACCATATCG
TGCCTCAGAGCTTTCTGAAGGACGACTCCATCGACAACAAGGTGCTGACCAGAAGCGACAAGAACCGGGG
CAAGAGCGACAACGTGCCCTCCGAAGAGGTCGTGAAGAAGATGAAGAACTACTGGCGGCAGCTGCTGAAC
GCCAAGCTGATTACCCAGAGAAAGTTCGACAATCTGACCAAGGCCGAGAGAGGCGGCCTGAGCGAACTGG
ATAAGGCCGGCTTCATCAAGAGACAGCTGGTGGAAACCCGGCAGATCACAAAGCACGTGGCACAGATCCT
GGACTCCCGGATGAACACTAAGTACGACGAGAATGACAAGCTGATCCGGGAAGTGAAAGTGATCACCCTG
AAGTCCAAGCTGGTGTCCGATTTCCGGAAGGATTTCCAGTTTTACAAAGTGCGCGAGATCAACAACTACC
ACCACGCCCACGACGCCTACCTGAACGCCGTCGTGGGAACCGCCCTGATCAAAAAGTACCCTAAGCTGGA
AAGCGAGTTCGTGTACGGCGACTACAAGGTGTACGACGTGCGGAAGATGATCGCCAAGAGCGAGCAGGAA
ATCGGCAAGGCTACCGCCAAGTACTTCTTCTACAGCAACATCATGAACTTTTTCAAGACCGAGATTACCC
TGGCCAACGGCGAGATCCGGAAGCGGCCTCTGATCGAGACAAACGGCGAAACCGGGGAGATCGTGTGGGA
TAAGGGCCGGGATTTTGCCACCGTGCGGAAAGTGCTGAGCATGCCCCAAGTGAATATCGTGAAAAAGACC
GAGGTGCAGACAGGCGGCTTCAGCAAAGAGTCTATCCTGCCCAAGAGGAACAGCGATAAGCTGATCGCCA
GAAAGAAGGACTGGGACCCTAAGAAGTACGGCGGCTTCGACAGCCCCACCGTGGCCTATTCTGTGCTGGT
GGTGGCCAAAGTGGAAAAGGGCAAGTCCAAGAAACTGAAGAGTGTGAAAGAGCTGCTGGGGATCACCATC
ATGGAAAGAAGCAGCTTCGAGAAGAATCCCATCGACTTTCTGGAAGCCAAGGGCTACAAAGAAGTGAAAA
AGGACCTGATCATCAAGCTGCCTAAGTACTCCCTGTTCGAGCTGGAAAACGGCCGGAAGAGAATGCTGGC
CTCTGCCGGCGAACTGCAGAAGGGAAACGAACTGGCCCTGCCCTCCAAATATGTGAACTTCCTGTACCTG
GCCAGCCACTATGAGAAGCTGAAGGGCTCCCCCGAGGATAATGAGCAGAAACAGCTGTTTGTGGAACAGC
ACAAGCACTACCTGGACGAGATCATCGAGCAGATCAGCGAGTTCTCCAAGAGAGTGATCCTGGCCGACGC
TAATCTGGACAAAGTGCTGTCCGCCTACAACAAGCACCGGGATAAGCCCATCAGAGAGCAGGCCGAGAAT
ATCATCCACCTGTTTACCCTGACCAATCTGGGAGCCCCTGCCGCCTTCAAGTACTTTGACACCACCATCG
ACCGGAAGAGGTACACCAGCACCAAAGAGGTGCTGGACGCCACCCTGATCCACCAGAGCATCACCGGCCT
GTACGAGACACGGATCGACCTGTCTCAGCTGGGAGGCGACAAAAGGCCGGCGGCCACGAAAAAGGCCGGC
CAGGCAAAAAAGAAAAAGGAATTCGGCAGTGGAGAGGGCAGAGGAAGTCTGCTAACATGCGGTGACGTCG
AGGAGAATCCTGGCCCAGAATTCGTGAGCAAGGGCGAGGAGGATAACATGGCCATCATCAAGGAGTTCAT
GCGCTTCAAGGTGCACATGGAGGGCTCCGTGAACGGCCACGAGTTCGAGATCGAGGGCGAGGGCGAGGGC
CGCCCCTACGAGGGCACCCAGACCGCCAAGCTGAAGGTGACCAAGGGTGGCCCCCTGCCCTTCGCCTGGG
ACATCCTGTCCCCTCAGTTCATGTACGGCTCCAAGGCCTACGTGAAGCACCCCGCCGACATCCCCGACTA
CTTGAAGCTGTCCTTCCCCGAGGGCTTCAAGTGGGAGCGCGTGATGAACTTCGAGGACGGCGGCGTGGTG
ACCGTGACCCAGGACTCCTCCCTGCAGGACGGCGAGTTCATCTACAAGGTGAAGCTGCGCGGCACCAACT
TCCCCTCCGACGGCCCCGTAATGCAGAAGAAAACCATGGGCTGGGAGGCCTCCTCCGAGCGGATGTACCC
CGAGGACGGCGCCCTGAAGGGCGAGATCAAGCAGAGGCTGAAGCTGAAGGACGGCGGCCACTACGACGCT
GAGGTCAAGACCACCTACAAGGCCAAGAAGCCCGTGCAGCTGCCCGGCGCCTACAACGTCAACATCAAGT
TGGACATCACCTCCCACAACGAGGACTACACCATCGTGGAACAGTACGAACGCGCCGAGGGCCGCCACTC
CACCGGCGGCATGGACGAGCTGTACAAGGAATTCTAACTAGAGCTCGCTGATCAGCCTCGACTGTGCCTT
CTAGTTGCCAGCCATCTGTTGTTTGCCCCTCCCCCGTGCCTTCCTTGACCCTGGAAGGTGCCACTCCCAC
TGTCCTTTCCTAATAAAATGAGGAAATTGCATCGCATTGTCTGAGTAGGTGTCATTCTATTCTGGGGGGT
GGGGTGGGGCAGGACAGCAAGGGGGAGGATTGGGAAGAGAATAGCAGGCATGCTGGGGAGCGGCCGCAGG
AACCCCTAGTGATGGAGTTGGCCACTCCCTCTCTGCGCGCTCGCTCGCTCACTGAGGCCGGGCGACCAAA
GGTCGCCCGACGCCCGGGCTTTGCCCGGGCGGCCTCAGTGAGCGAGCGAGCGCGCAGCTGCCTGCAGGGG
CGCCTGATGCGGTATTTTCTCCTTACGCATCTGTGCGGTATTTCACACCGCATA
[95 nt withheld, positions 6705-6799]
T
[46 nt withheld, positions 6801-6846]
C
[141 nt withheld, positions 6848-6988]
CCTTTGACGTTGGAGTCCACGTTCTTT
[37 nt withheld, positions 7016-7052]
ACTCTATCTCGGGCTATTCTTTTGATTTATAAGGGATTTTGCCGATTTCGGTCTATTGGTTAAAAAATGA
GCTGATTTAACAAAAATTTAACGCGAATTTTAACAAAATATTAACGTTTACAATTTTATGGTGCACTCTC
AGTACAATCTGCTCTGATGCCGCATAGTTAAGCCAGCCCCGACACCCGCCAACACCCGCTGACGCGCCCT
GACGGGCTTGTCTGCTCCCGGCATCCGCTTACAGACAAGCTGTGACCGTCTCCGGGAGCTGCATGTGTCA
GAGGTTTTCACCGTCATCACCGAAACGCGCGAGACGAAAGGGCCTCGTGATACGCCTATTTTTATAGGTT
AATGTCATGATAATAATGGTTTCTTAGACGTCAGGTGGCACTTTTCGGGGAAATGTGCGCGGAACCCCTA
TTTGTTTATTTTTCTAAATACATTCAAATATGTATCCGCTCATGAGACAATAACCCTGATAAATGCTTCA
ATAATATTGAAAAAGGAAGAGTATGAGTATTCAACATTTCCGTGTCGCCCTTATTCCCTTTTTTGCGGCA
TTTTGCCTTCCTGTTTTTGCTCACCCAGAAACGCTGGTGAAAGTAAAAGATGCTGAAGATCAGTTGGGTG
CACGAGTGGGTTACATCGAACTGGATCTCAACAGCGGTAAGATCCTTGAGAGTTTTCGCCCCGAAGAACG
TTTTCCAATGATGAGCACTTTTAAAGTTCTGCTATGTGGCGCGGTATTATCCCGTATTGACGCCGGGCAA
GAGCAACTCGGTCGCCGCATACACTATTCTCAGAATGACTTGGTTGAGTACTCACCAGTCACAGAAAAGC
ATCTTACGGATGGCATGACAGTAAGAGAATTATGCAGTGCTGCCATAACCATGAGTGATAACACTGCGGC
CAACTTACTTCTGACAACGATCGGAGGACCGAAGGAGCTAACCGCTTTTTTGCACAACATGGGGGATCAT
GTAACTCGCCTTGATCGTTGGGAACCGGAGCTGAATGAAGCCATACCAAACGACGAGCGTGACACCACGA
TGCCTGTAGCAATGGCAACAACGTTGCGCAAACTATTAACTGGCGAACTACTTACTCTAGCTTCCCGGCA
ACAATTAATAGACTGGATGGAGGCGGATAAAGTTGCAGGACCACTTCTGCGCTCGGCCCTTCCGGCTGGC
TGGTTTATTGCTGATAAATCTGGAGCCGGTGAGCGTGGAAGCCGCGGTATCATTGCAGCACTGGGGCCAG
ATGGTAAGCCCTCCCGTATCGTAGTTATCTACACGACGGGGAGTCAGGCAACTATGGATGAACGAAATAG
ACAGATCGCTGAGATAGGTGCCTCACTGATTAAGCATTGGTAACTGTCAGACCAAGTTTACTCATATATA
CTTTAGATTGATTTAAAACTTCATTTTTAATTTAAAAGGATCTAGGTGAAGATCCTTTTTGATAATCTCA
TGACCAAAATCCCTTAACGTGAGTTTTCGTTCCACTGAGCGTCAGACCCCGTAGAAAAGATCAAAGGATC
TTCTTGAGATCCTTTTTTTCTGCGCGTAATCTGCTGCTTGCAAACAAAAAAACCACCGCTACCAGCGGTG
GTTTGTTTGCCGGATCAAGAGCTACCAACTCTTTTTCCGAAGGTAACTGGCTTCAGCAGAGCGCAGATAC
CAAATACTGTTCTTCTAGTGTAGCCGTAGTTAGGCCACCACTTCAAGAACTCTGTAGCACCGCCTACATA
CCTCGCTCTGCTAATCCTGTTACCAGTGGCTGCTGCCAGTGGCGATAAGTCGTGTCTTACCGGGTTGGAC
TCAAGACGATAGTTACCGGATAAGGCGCAGCGGTCGGGCTGAACGGGGGGTTCGTGCACACAGCCCAGCT
TGGAGCGAACGACCTACACCGAACTGAGATACCTACAGCGTGAGCTATGAGAAAGCGCCACGCTTCCCGA
AGGGAGAAAGGCGGACAGGTATCCGGTAAGCGGCAGGGTCGGAACAGGAGAGCGCACGAGGGAGCTTCCA
GGGGGAAACGCCTGGTATCTTTATAGTCCTGTCGGGTTTCGCCACCTCTGACTTGAGCGTCGATTTTTGT
GATGCTCGTCAGGGGGGCGGAGCCTATGGAAAAACGCCAGCAACGCGGCCTTTTTACGGTTCCTGGCCTT
TTGCTGGCCTTTTGCTCACATGT
